>Addgene plasmid #169836 | pMCB320-sgNC.ACOCA | addgene full sequence | sequence record 333133 | Addgene NGS Result
GCTCCCTGCTTGTGTGTTGGAGGTCGCTGAGTAGTGCGCGAGCAAAATTTAAGCTACAACAAGGCAAGGC
TTGACCGACAATTGCATGAAGAATCTGCTTAGGGTTAGGCGTTTTGCGCTGCTTCGCGATGTACGGGCCA
GATATACGCGTTGACATTGATTATTGACTAGTTATTAATAGTAATCAATTACGGGGTCATTAGTTCATAG
CCCATATATGGAGTTCCGCGTTACATAACTTACGGTAAATGGCCCGCCTGGCTGACCGCCCAACGACCCC
CGCCCATTGACGTCAATAATGACGTATGTTCCCATAGTAACGCCAATAGGGACTTTCCATTGACGTCAAT
GGGTGGAGTATTTACGGTAAACTGCCCACTTGGCAGTACATCAAGTGTATCATATGCCAAGTACGCCCCC
TATTGACGTCAATGACGGTAAATGGCCCGCCTGGCATTATGCCCAGTACATGACCTTATGGGACTTTCCT
ACTTGGCAGTACATCTACGTATTAGTCATCGCTATTACCATGGTGATGCGGTTTTGGCAGTACATCAATG
GGCGTGGATAGCGGTTTGACTCACGGGGATTTCCAAGTCTCCACCCCATTGACGTCAATGGGAGTTTGTT
TTGGCACCAAAATCAACGGGACTTTCCAAAATGTCGTAACAACTCCGCCCCATTGACGCAAATGGGCGGT
AGGCGTGTACGGTGGGAGGTCTATATAAGCAGCGCGTTTTGCCTGTACTGGGTCTCTCTGGTTAGACCAG
ATCTGAGCCTGGGAGCTCTCTGGCTAACTAGGGAACCCACTGCTTAAGCCTCAATAAAGCTTGCCTTGAG
TGCTTCAAGTAGTGTGTGCCCGTCTGTTGTGTGACTCTGGTAACTAGAGATCCCTCAGACCCTTTTAGTC
AGTGTGGAAAATCTCTAGCAGTGGCGCCCGAACAGGGACTTGAAAGCGAAAGGGAAACCAGAGGAGCTCT
CTCGACGCAGGACTCGGCTTGCTGAAGCGCGCACGGCAAGAGGCGAGGGGCGGCGACTGGTGAGTACGCC
AAAAATTTTGACTAGCGGAGGCTAGAAGGAGAGAGATGGGTGCGAGAGCGTCAGTATTAAGCGGGGGAGA
ATTAGATCGCGATGGGAAAAAATTCGGTTAAGGCCAGGGGGAAAGAAAAAATATAAATTAAAACATATAG
TATGGGCAAGCAGGGAGCTAGAACGATTCGCAGTTAATCCTGGCCTGTTAGAAACATCAGAAGGCTGTAG
ACAAATACTGGGACAGCTACAACCATCCCTTCAGACAGGATCAGAAGAACTTAGATCATTATATAATACA
GTAGCAACCCTCTATTGTGTGCATCAAAGGATAGAGATAAAAGACACCAAGGAAGCTTTAGACAAGATAG
AGGAAGAGCAAAACAAAAGTAAGACCACCGCACAGCAAGCGGCCGGCCGCTGATCTTCAGACCTGGAGGA
GGAGATATGAGGGACAATTGGAGAAGTGAATTATATAAATATAAAGTAGTAAAAATTGAACCATTAGGAG
TAGCACCCACCAAGGCAAAGAGAAGAGTGGTGCAGAGAGAAAAAAGAGCAGTGGGAATAGGAGCTTTGTT
CCTTGGGTTCTTGGGAGCAGCAGGAAGCACTATGGGCGCAGCGTCAATGACGCTGACGGTACAGGCCAGA
CAATTATTGTCTGGTATAGTGCAGCAGCAGAACAATTTGCTGAGGGCTATTGAGGCGCAACAGCATCTGT
TGCAACTCACAGTCTGGGGCATCAAGCAGCTCCAGGCAAGAATCCTGGCTGTGGAAAGATACCTAAAGGA
TCAACAGCTCCTGGGGATTTGGGGTTGCTCTGGAAAACTCATTTGCACCACTGCTGTGCCTTGGAATGCT
AGTTGGAGTAATAAATCTCTGGAACAGATTTGGAATCACACGACCTGGATGGAGTGGGACAGAGAAATTA
ACAATTACACAAGCTTAATACACTCCTTAATTGAAGAATCGCAAAACCAGCAAGAAAAGAATGAACAAGA
ATTATTGGAATTAGATAAATGGGCAAGTTTGTGGAATTGGTTTAACATAACAAATTGGCTGTGGTATATA
AAATTATTCATAATGATAGTAGGAGGCTTGGTAGGTTTAAGAATAGTTTTTGCTGTACTTTCTATAGTGA
ATAGAGTTAGGCAGGGATATTCACCATTATCGTTTCAGACCCACCTCCCAACCCCGAGGGGACCCGACAG
GCCCGAAGGAATAGAAGAAGAAGGTGGAGAGAGAGACAGAGACAGATCCATTCGATTAGTGAACGGATCG
GCACTGCGTGCGCCAATTCTGCAGACAAATGGCAGTATTCATCCACAATTTTAAAAGAAAAGGGGGGATT
GGGGGGTACAGTGCAGGGGAAAGAATAGTAGACATAATAGCAACAGACATACAAACTAAAGAATTACAAA
AACAAATTACAAAAATTCAAAATTTTCGGGTTTATTACAGGGACAGCAGAGATCCAGTTTGGTTAGTACC
GGGCCCGCTCTAGAGATCCGACGCGCCATCTCTAGGCCCGCGCCGGCCCCCTCGCACGGACTTGTGGGAG
AAGCTCGGCTACTCCCCTGCCCCGGTTAATTTGCATATAATATTTCCTAGTAACTATAGAGGCTTAATGT
GCGATAAAAGACAGATAATCTGTTCTTTTTAATACTAGCTACATTTTACATGATAGGCTTGGATTTCTAT
AACTTCGTATAGCATACATTATACGAAGTTATAAACAGCACAAAAGGAAACTCACCCTAACTGTAAAGTA
ATTGTGTGTTTTGAGACTATAAGTATCCCTTGGAGAACCACCTTGTTGGGCAAACTATCTCCAACTGGTT
TAAGAGCTAAGCTGGAAACAGCATAGCAAGTTTAAATAAGGCTAGTCCGTTATCAACTTGAAAAAGTGGC
ACCGAGTCGGTGCTTTTTTTCTCGAGTACTAGGATCCATTAGGCGGCCGCGTGGATAACCGTATTACCGC
CATGCATGTGCCCGTCAGTGGGCAGAGCGCACATCGCCCACAGTCCCCGAGAAGTTGGGGGGAGGGGTCG
GCAATTGAACCGGTGCCTAGAGAAGGTGGCGCGGGGTAAACTGGGAAAGTGATGTCGTGTACTGGCTCCG
CCTTTTTCCCGAGGGTGGGGGAGAACCGTATATAAGTGCAGTAGTCGCCGTGAACGTTCTTTTTCGCAAC
GGGTTTGCCGCCAGAACACAGGTAAGTGCCGTGTGTGGTTCCCGCGGGCCTGGCCTCTTTACGGGTTATG
GCCCTTGCGTGCCTTGAATTACTTCCACCTGGCTGCAGTACGTGATTCTTGATCCCGAGCTTCGGGTTGG
AAGTGGGTGGGAGAGTTCGAGGCCTTGCGCTTAAGGAGCCCCTTCGCCTCGTGCTTGAGTTGAGGCCTGG
CCTGGGCGCTGGGGCCGCCGCGTGCGAATCTGGTGGCACCTTCGCGCCTGTCTCGCTGCTTTCGATAAGT
CTCTAGCCATTTAAAATTTTTGATGACCTGCTGCGACGCTTTTTTTCTGGCAAGATAGTCTTGTAAATGC
GGGCCAAGATCTGCACACTGGTATTTCGGTTTTTGGGGCCGCGGGCGGCGACGGGGCCCGTGCGTCCCAG
CGCACATGTTCGGCGAGGCGGGGCCTGCGAGCGCGGCCACCGAGAATCGGACGGGGGTAGTCTCAAGCTG
GCCGGCCTGCTCTGGTGCCTGGCCTCGCGCCGCCGTGTATCGCCCCGCCCTGGGCGGCAAGGCTGGCCCG
GTCGGCACCAGTTGCGTGAGCGGAAAGATGGCCGCTTCCCGGCCCTGCTGCAGGGAGCTCAAAATGGAGG
ACGCGGCGCTCGGGAGAGCGGGCGGGTGAGTCACCCACACAAAGGAAAAGGGCCTTTCCGTCCTCAGCCG
TCGCTTCATGTGACTCCACGGAGTACCGGGCGCCGTCCAGGCACCTCGATTAGTTCTCGCGCTTTTGGAG
TACGTCGTCTTTAGGTTGGGGGGAGGGGTTTTATGCGATGGAGTTTCCCCACACTGAGTGGGTGGAGACT
GAAGTTAGGCCAGCTTGGCACTTGATGTAATTCTCCTTGGAATTTGCCCTTTTTGAGTTTGGATCTTGGT
TCATTCTCAAGCCTCAGACAGTGGTTCAAAGTTTTTTTCTTCCATTTCAGGTGTCGTGAGCTAGCCCACC
ATGACCGAGTACAAGCCCACGGTGCGCCTCGCCACCCGCGACGACGTCCCCCGGGCCGTACGCACCCTCG
CCGCCGCGTTCGCCGACTACCCCGCCACGCGCCACACCGTCGACCCGGACCGCCACATCGAGCGGGTCAC
CGAGCTGCAAGAACTCTTCCTCACGCGCGTCGGGCTCGACATCGGCAAGGTGTGGGTCGCGGACGACGGC
GCCGCGGTGGCGGTCTGGACCACGCCGGAGAGCGTCGAAGCGGGGGCGGTGTTCGCCGAGATCGGCCCGC
GCATGGCCGAGTTGAGCGGTTCCCGGCTGGCCGCGCAGCAACAGATGGAAGGCCTCCTGGCGCCGCACCG
GCCCAAGGAGCCCGCGTGGTTCCTGGCCACCGTCGGCGTCTCGCCCGACCACCAGGGCAAGGGTCTGGGC
AGCGCCGTCGTGCTCCCCGGAGTGGAGGCGGCCGAGCGCGCCGGGGTGCCCGCCTTCCTGGAGACCTCCG
CGCCCCGCAACCTCCCCTTCTACGAGCGGCTCGGCTTCACCGTCACCGCCGACGTCGAGGTGCCCGAAGG
ACCGCGCACCTGGTGCATGACCCGCAAGCCCGGTGCCGGATCGGGAGAGGGCAGAGGAAGTCTGCTAACA
TGCGGTGACGTCGAGGAGAATCCTGGCCCACCGGTCGCCACCATGGTGAGCAAGGGCGAGGAGGATAACA
TGGCCATCATCAAGGAGTTCATGCGCTTCAAGGTGCACATGGAGGGCTCCGTGAACGGCCACGAGTTCGA
GATCGAGGGCGAGGGCGAGGGCCGCCCCTACGAGGGCACCCAGACCGCCAAGCTGAAGGTGACCAAGGGT
GGCCCCCTGCCCTTCGCCTGGGACATCCTGTCCCCTCAGTTCATGTACGGCTCCAAGGCCTACGTGAAGC
ACCCCGCCGACATCCCCGACTACTTGAAGCTGTCCTTCCCCGAGGGCTTCAAGTGGGAGCGCGTGATGAA
CTTCGAGGACGGCGGCGTGGTGACCGTGACCCAGGACTCCTCCCTGCAGGACGGCGAGTTCATCTACAAG
GTGAAGCTGCGCGGCACCAACTTCCCCTCCGACGGCCCCGTAATGCAGAAGAAGACCATGGGCTGGGAGG
CCTCCTCCGAGCGGATGTACCCCGAGGACGGCGCCCTGAAGGGCGAGATCAAGCAGAGGCTGAAGCTGAA
GGACGGCGGCCACTACGACGCTGAGGTCAAGACCACCTACAAGGCCAAGAAGCCCGTGCAGCTGCCCGGC
GCCTACAACGTCAACATCAAGTTGGACATCACCTCCCACAACGAGGACTACACCATCGTGGAACAGTACG
AACGCGCCGAGGGCCGCCACTCCACCGGCGGCATGGACGAGCTGTACAAGTAAGAATTCGTCGAGGGACC
TAATAACTTCGTATAGCATACATTATACGAAGTTATACATGTTTAAGGGTTCCGGTTCCACTAGGTACAA
TTCGATATCAAGCTTATCGATAATCAACCTCTGGATTACAAAATTTGTGAAAGATTGACTGGTATTCTTA
ACTATGTTGCTCCTTTTACGCTATGTGGATACGCTGCTTTAATGCCTTTGTATCATGCTATTGCTTCCCG
TATGGCTTTCATTTTCTCCTCCTTGTATAAATCCTGGTTGCTGTCTCTTTATGAGGAGTTGTGGCCCGTT
GTCAGGCAACGTGGCGTGGTGTGCACTGTGTTTGCTGACGCAACCCCCACTGGTTGGGGCATTGCCACCA
CCTGTCAGCTCCTTTCCGGGACTTTCGCTTTCCCCCTCCCTATTGCCACGGCGGAACTCATCGCCGCCTG
CCTTGCCCGCTGCTGGACAGGGGCTCGGCTGTTGGGCACTGACAATTCCGTGGTGTTGTCGGGGAAATCA
TCGTCCTTTCCTTGGCTGCTCGCCTGTGTTGCCACCTGGATTCTGCGCGGGACGTCCTTCTGCTACGTCC
CTTCGGCCCTCAATCCAGCGGACCTTCCTTCCCGCGGCCTGCTGCCGGCTCTGCGGCCTCTTCCGCGTCT
TCGCCTTCGCCCTCAGACGAGTCGGATCTCCCTTTGGGCCGCCTCCCCGCATCGATACCGTCGACCTCGA
TCGAGACCTAGAAAAACATGGAGCAATCACAAGTAGCAATACAGCAGCTACCAATGCTGATTGTGCCTGG
CTAGAAGCACAAGAGGAGGAGGAGGTGGGTTTTCCAGTCACACCTCAGGTACCTTTAAGACCAATGACTT
ACAAGGCAGCTGTAGATCTTAGCCACTTTTTAAAAGAAAAGGGGGGACTGGAAGGGCTAATTCACTCCCA
ACGAAGACAAGATATCCTTGATCTGTGGATCTACCACACACAAGGCTACTTCCCTGATTGGCAGAACTAC
ACACCAGGGCCAGGGATCAGATATCCACTGACCTTTGGATGGTGCTACAAGCTAGTACCAGTTGAGCAAG
AGAAGGTAGAAGAAGCCAATGAAGGAGAGAACACCCGCTTGTTACACCCTGTGAGCCTGCATGGGATGGA
TGACCCGGAGAGAGAAGTATTAGAGTGGAGGTTTGACAGCCGCCTAGCATTTCATCACATGGCCCGAGAG
CTGCATCCGGACTGTACTGGGTCTCTCTGGTTAGACCAGATCTGAGCCTGGGAGCTCTCTGGCTAACTAG
GGAACCCACTGCTTAAGCCTCAATAAAGCTTGCCTTGAGTGCTTCAAGTAGTGTGTGCCCGTCTGTTGTG
TGACTCTGGTAACTAGAGATCCCTCAGACCCTTTTAGTCAGTGTGGAAAATCTCTAGCAGCATGTGAGCA
AAAGGCCAGCAAAAGGCCAGGAACCGTAAAAAGGCCGCGTTGCTGGCGTTTTTCCATAGGCTCCGCCCCC
CTGACGAGCATCACAAAAATCGACGCTCAAGTCAGAGGTGGCGAAACCCGACAGGACTATAAAGATACCA
GGCGTTTCCCCCTGGAAGCTCCCTCGTGCGCTCTCCTGTTCCGACCCTGCCGCTTACCGGATACCTGTCC
GCCTTTCTCCCTTCGGGAAGCGTGGCGCTTTCTCATAGCTCACGCTGTAGGTATCTCAGTTCGGTGTAGG
TCGTTCGCTCCAAGCTGGGCTGTGTGCACGAACCCCCCGTTCAGCCCGACCGCTGCGCCTTATCCGGTAA
CTATCGTCTTGAGTCCAACCCGGTAAGACACGACTTATCGCCACTGGCAGCAGCCACTGGTAACAGGATT
AGCAGAGCGAGGTATGTAGGCGGTGCTACAGAGTTCTTGAAGTGGTGGCCTAACTACGGCTACACTAGAA
GAACAGTATTTGGTATCTGCGCTCTGCTGAAGCCAGTTACCTTCGGAAAAAGAGTTGGTAGCTCTTGATC
CGGCAAACAAACCACCGCTGGTAGCGGTGGTTTTTTTGTTTGCAAGCAGCAGATTACGCGCAGAAAAAAA
GGATCTCAAGAAGATCCTTTGATCTTTTCTACGGGGTCTGACGCTCAGTGGAACGAAAACTCACGTTAAG
GGATTTTGGTCATGAGATTATCAAAAAGGATCTTCACCTAGATCCTTTTAAATTAAAAATGAAGTTTTAA
ATCAATCTAAAGTATATATGAGTAAACTTGGTCTGACAGTTACCAATGCTTAATCAGTGAGGCACCTATC
TCAGCGATCTGTCTATTTCGTTCATCCATAGTTGCCTGACTCCCCGTCGTGTAGATAACTACGATACGGG
AGGGCTTACCATCTGGCCCCAGTGCTGCAATGATACCGCGAGACCCACGCTCACCGGCTCCAGATTTATC
AGCAATAAACCAGCCAGCCGGAAGGGCCGAGCGCAGAAGTGGTCCTGCAACTTTATCCGCCTCCATCCAG
TCTATTAATTGTTGCCGGGAAGCTAGAGTAAGTAGTTCGCCAGTTAATAGTTTGCGCAACGTTGTTGCCA
TTGCTACAGGCATCGTGGTGTCACGCTCGTCGTTTGGTATGGCTTCATTCAGCTCCGGTTCCCAACGATC
AAGGCGAGTTACATGATCCCCCATGTTGTGCAAAAAAGCGGTTAGCTCCTTCGGTCCTCCGATCGTTGTC
AGAAGTAAGTTGGCCGCAGTGTTATCACTCATGGTTATGGCAGCACTGCATAATTCTCTTACTGTCATGC
CATCCGTAAGATGCTTTTCTGTGACTGGTGAGTACTCAACCAAGTCATTCTGAGAATAGTGTATGCGGCG
ACCGAGTTGCTCTTGCCCGGCGTCAATACGGGATAATACCGCGCCACATAGCAGAACTTTAAAAGTGCTC
ATCATTGGAAAACGTTCTTCGGGGCGAAAACTCTCAAGGATCTTACCGCTGTTGAGATCCAGTTCGATGT
AACCCACTCGTGCACCCAACTGATCTTCAGCATCTTTTACTTTCACCAGCGTTTCTGGGTGAGCAAAAAC
AGGAAGGCAAAATGCCGCAAAAAAGGGAATAAGGGCGACACGGAAATGTTGAATACTCATACTCTTCCTT
TTTCAATATTATTGAAGCATTTATCAGGGTTATTGTCTCATGAGCGGATACATATTTGAATGTATTTAGA
AAAATAAACAAATAGGGGTTCCGCGCACATTTCCCCGAAAAGTGCCACCTGACGTCGACGGATCGGGAGA
TCTCCCGATCCCCTATGGTGCACTCTCAGTACAATCTGCTCTGATGCCGCATAGTTAAGCCAGTATCT
Features (pLannotate 1.2.2; 23 found; start..end, strand, type, name):
    153..532     +  enhancer       CMV enhancer: human cytomegalovirus immediate early enhancer
    533..732     +  promoter       CMV promoter: human cytomegalovirus (CMV) immediate early promoter
    750..930     +  LTR            5' LTR (truncated): truncated 5' long terminal repeat (LTR) from HIV-1
    977..1102    +  misc_feature   HIV-1 Ψ: packaging signal of human immunodeficiency virus type 1
   1086..1424    +  CDS            HIV-1 gag (fragment): gag protein from human immunodeficiency virus 1; gag
   1599..1832    +  misc_feature   RRE: The Rev response element (RRE) of HIV-1 allows for Rev-dependent mRNA export from the nucleus to the cytoplasm.
   2209..2309    +  CDS            Rev (fragment): human immunodeficiency virus 1 (HIV-1) Rev protein; rev; enhances nuclear export of unspliced and incompletely spliced viral mRNAs
   2359..2476    +  misc_feature   cPPT/CTS: central polypurine tract and central termination sequence of HIV-1
   2729..2762    +  protein_bind   loxP: Cre-mediated recombination occurs in the 8-bp core sequence (GCATACAT). Cre recombinase
   2886..2953    +  misc_RNA       tracrRNA (fragment): trans-activating CRISPR RNA for the Streptococcus pyogenes CRISPR/Cas9 system
   3018..4189    +  promoter       EF-1α promoter: strong constitutive promoter for human elongation factor EF-1α
   4201..4797    +  CDS            PuroR: puromycin N-acetyltransferase; pac from Streptomyces alboniger; confers resistance to puromycin
   4873..5580    +  CDS            mCherry: mCherry is a basic (constitutively fluorescent) red fluorescent protein published in 2004, derived from Discosoma sp.. It is reported to be a very rapidly-maturing monomer with low acid sensitivity.
   5603..5636    +  protein_bind   loxP: Cre-mediated recombination occurs in the 8-bp core sequence (GCATACAT). Cre recombinase
   5669..5692    +  misc_feature   MCS (fragment): pBluescript multiple cloning site
   5692..6280    +  misc_feature   WPRE: woodchuck hepatitis virus posttranscriptional regulatory element
   6281..6300    +  misc_feature   MCS (fragment): pBluescript multiple cloning site
   6302..6802    +  CDS            nef (fragment): NEF_HV1LA - Experimental evidence at protein level: Swiss-Prot protein existence level 1. Extracellular Nef protein targets CD4(+) T-lymphocytes for apoptosis by interacting with CXCR4 surface receptors. From Human immunodeficiency virus type 1 group M subtype B (isolate Lai) (HIV-1).
   6809..6989    +  LTR            5' LTR (truncated): truncated 5' long terminal repeat (LTR) from HIV-1
   7051..7639    -  rep_origin     ori: high-copy-number ColE1/pMB1/pBR322/pUC origin of replication
   7810..8670    -  CDS            AmpR: β-lactamase; bla; confers resistance to ampicillin, carbenicillin, and related antibiotics
   8671..8775    -  promoter       AmpR promoter: bla
   8834..8886    -  misc_feature   bom (fragment): basis of mobility region from pBR322
