[The description below was written by a language model from this plasmid's Addgene catalogue record and pLannotate feature annotations shown in this document.]
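Description:
pMCB320-sgNC.ACOCA is a lentiviral CRISPR guide-expression plasmid built on the pMCB320 backbone and carrying a negative-control sgRNA, catalogued as a "safe harbor" guide against the mouse genome. It is maintained in bacteria through a high-copy ColE1/pUC-type origin and an ampicillin resistance gene (β-lactamase with its own promoter). A fragment of the pBR322 bom region is also annotated.

The viral portion has a CMV enhancer/promoter placed upstream of a truncated HIV-1 5' LTR to drive transcription of the viral genome in packaging cells. This is followed by the Ψ packaging signal with a gag fragment, the Rev response element for Rev-dependent nuclear export, and the cPPT/CTS. A WPRE, which enhances transcript expression, and a second truncated LTR (preceded by a nef fragment) close the transfer cassette.

According to the catalogue entry, the guide is transcribed from a mouse U6 promoter and was cloned between BstXI and BlpI sites. The feature table does not annotate the mU6 promoter itself, but it does detect an S. pyogenes tracrRNA-derived scaffold fragment in the expected position. Downstream, an EF-1α promoter drives a puromycin N-acetyltransferase gene followed by mCherry, giving drug selection and red fluorescent tracking of transduced cells. The linker between these two coding sequences is not annotated. Two loxP sites flank the region from the sgRNA scaffold through mCherry, so Cre could in principle act on this segment, although the record does not state an intended use for them.

No Cas9 is encoded, so the nuclease must be supplied separately. The plasmid serves as a control alongside gene-targeting guides in mouse-cell CRISPR experiments, in the context of work on p53 tumour suppression.
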