Addgene plasmid #169836: pMCB320-sgNC.ACOCA
Purpose: Expresses a negative control sgRNA
Depositing lab: Laura Attardi. Depositing organization: Stanford University. Publication: Zmat3 Is a Key Splicing Regulator in the p53 Tumor Suppression Program. Bieging-Rolett KT, Kaiser AM, Morgens DW, Boutelle AM, Seoane JA, Van Nostrand EL, Zhu C, Houlihan SL, Mello SS, Yee BA, McClendon J, Pierce SE, Winters IP, Wang M, Connolly AJ, Lowe SW, Curtis C, Yeo GW, Winslow MM, Bassik MC, Attardi LD. Mol Cell. 2020 Nov 5;80(3):452-469.e9. doi: 10.1016/j.molcel.2020.10.022. PubMed 33157015.
Backbone
  Vector backbone: pMCB320
  Backbone size w/o insert (bp): 8907
  Vector type: Mammalian Expression, Mouse Targeting, Lentiviral, CRISPR
  Selectable markers: Puromycin
Growth in bacteria
  Bacterial resistance: Ampicillin, 100 μg/mL
  Growth temperature: 37°C
  Growth strain: NEB Stable
  Copy number: High Copy
Gene/Insert
  Gene/Insert name: safe harbor sgRNA
  gRNA/shRNA sequence: GCAAACTATCTCCAACTG
  Species: M. musculus (mouse)
  Promoter: mU6
  Cloning method: Restriction Enzyme; 5′ cloning site BstxI (unknown if destroyed); 3′ cloning site Blp1 (unknown if destroyed)
  Sequencing primers: 5′ GAG GCT TAA TGT GCG ATA AAA G
Resource information
  A portion of this plasmid was derived from a plasmid made by: Michael Bassik's lab, Stanford University
Terms and licenses: Academic/Nonprofit Terms; Industry Terms: Not Available to Industry
How to cite: pMCB320-sgNC.ACOCA was a gift from Laura Attardi (Addgene plasmid # 169836 ; http://n2t.net/addgene:169836 ; RRID:Addgene_169836)
